>Addgene plasmid #14806 | pRL c-Myc 3'UTR | addgene partial sequence | sequence record 21350 | EBV-rev 5'-GTGGTTTGTCCAAACTCATC-3'
TTATTTTTTTCTAAAAACAATAGAAAAAAATCAACTTTAAAAATGAAAATGTCTTTAAATAAAAAAAATT
ATGGTACATGTCTTAAAATCTTTTGTAACTGTTATAAACGTTTTATTAAAGTTATTTACATTTCAAGGCC
CTATTTACATGGGAAAATTGGATAGATTTTAAGATTTTTTTAAAAAAACAATTAAATACAAATCTGTTAA
AAGGAAAAAGAAAAAAGATGGGAAGCATAAAAAAAAGTTCTTTTATACTATTTAAGTTTGAGGCAGTTAA
AATTATGGCTGAAGCTTACAGTCCCAAAGCCCCAGCCAAGGTTGTGAGGTTAGGCTTTGAGCATGCATTT
TAATTCCAGCGCATCAGTTCTGTCAGAAGGAACCGTTCTCCTTACTCTCACGAGAGATTCCAGCTCCTCC
TCGAGTTAGGTCAGTTCTAGAATTATTGTTCATTTTTGAGAACTCGCTCAACGAACGATTTGATATATTT
TCCCATTTCATCAGGTGCATCTTCTTGCGAAAAATGAAGACCTTTTACTTTGACAAATTCAGTATTAGGA
AACTTCTTGGCACCTTCAACAATAGCATTGGAAAAGAATCCTGGGTCCGAATCAATAAACATTTTTGGTA
AATCATCACTTGCACGTAGATAAGCATTATAATTCCTAACAATTTGTACAACGTCAGGTTTACCACCTTT
TACTAACGGGATTT
