[The description below was written by a language model from this plasmid's Addgene catalogue record.]
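Description:
pRL c-Myc 3'UTR is a mammalian luciferase reporter plasmid built on the Promega pRL-TK backbone (listed as 4045 bp without insert), into which the 3' untranslated region of the mouse Myc gene has been inserted by restriction enzyme cloning. The record lists luciferase as an N-terminal element carried on the backbone. For a UTR insert, this means the Myc 3'UTR lies downstream of the luciferase coding sequence, so that the two are transcribed as a single reporter mRNA rather than forming a protein fusion. pRL-TK is generally known as a Renilla luciferase vector driven by the HSV thymidine kinase promoter, but the record itself does not state the promoter or the luciferase type, and no feature table is available to confirm the individual elements. The plasmid is propagated in E. coli as a high-copy construct under ampicillin selection. The catalogue entry also lists neomycin (G418) as a selectable marker for mammalian cells.

In this kind of reporter, the appended UTR places luciferase output under whatever post-transcriptional control acts on that sequence, such as microRNA binding that reduces mRNA stability or translation. Luciferase activity in transfected cells then serves as a readout of regulation exerted through the Myc 3'UTR. It is typically compared with a control reporter lacking the UTR and normalised to a second, co-transfected luciferase. The associated publication concerns impaired microRNA processing and its effect on cellular transformation and tumorigenesis, which is consistent with use of this construct to test whether Myc expression is regulated by microRNAs through its 3'UTR. The record does not specify the boundaries or length of the inserted UTR fragment.
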