Addgene plasmid #14806: pRL c-Myc 3'UTR
Depositing lab: Tyler Jacks. Depositing organization: Massachusetts Institute of Technology. Publication: Impaired microRNA processing enhances cellular transformation and tumorigenesis. Kumar MS, Lu J, Mercer KL, Golub TR, Jacks T. Nat Genet. 2007 May;39(5):673-7. doi: 10.1038/ng2003. PubMed 17401365.
Backbone
  Vector backbone: pRL-TK
  Backbone manufacturer: Promega
  Backbone size w/o insert (bp): 4045
  Vector type: Mammalian Expression, Luciferase
  Selectable markers: Neomycin (select with G418)
Growth in bacteria
  Bacterial resistance: Ampicillin, 100 μg/mL
  Growth temperature: 37°C
  Growth strain: DH5alpha
  Copy number: High Copy
Gene/Insert
  Gene/Insert name: c-Myc 3'UTR (alt name: c-Myc)
  Species: M. musculus (mouse)
  Entrez Gene: Myc (a.k.a. Myc2, Niard, Nird, bHLHe39)
  Tag / fusion protein: Luciferase (N terminal on backbone)
  Cloning method: Restriction Enzyme
  Sequencing primers: 5′ EBV-rev
Terms and licenses: Academic/Nonprofit Terms; Industry Terms: Not Available to Industry
How to cite: pRL c-Myc 3'UTR was a gift from Tyler Jacks (Addgene plasmid # 14806 ; http://n2t.net/addgene:14806 ; RRID:Addgene_14806)
